>Addgene plasmid #52892 | pGL3-Ub(L40) | depositor full sequence | sequence record 82310 | pGL3-Ub(L40) sequence 5190 bps
GGTACCGAGCTCTTACGCGTACGGCGCGCCAAGCTTAGCGTGAACCTTGCATGCGTGCACAGAATTTGAT
TGCATTTCATGACCGGGTATCCATTCGGCGCCGGCCACTGAACTGAAATTCAGTTTTGACAGCTCCACTG
ACTTGAAGCTCTTTTTCACCGAAACACATCTCGGAAGAGACACGTTGGGAAAGAGTAAGTTTAATTTTTG
TCGTTTTTCGTGGATTTTTAGTGATAATTCGTGGTTTTTCGTTGTTAGCAATCTAAATCATTGATAGATC
AAGTTAGAAATTGTGAAATATTGCTAAAATACCTACATTATTCGTAGTTTATTCGATTTGTTGTAGTTGA
TGCATTCTAACCTCAATGTGGTTTCGTCTCCGTCCAATTCCGATGTTATTGTCCAGTTCGTTAATTTTTG
GTGTTTTCTCCCCGACTTTTCCACAGACTGATCCAAGCCATGGAAGACGCCAAAAACATAAAGAAAGGCC
CGGCGCCATTCTATCCGCTGGAAGATGGAACCGCTGGAGAGCAACTGCATAAGGCTATGAAGAGATACGC
CCTGGTTCCTGGAACAATTGCTTTTACAGATGCACATATCGAGGTGGACATCACTTACGCTGAGTACTTC
GAAATGTCCGTTCGGTTGGCAGAAGCTATGAAACGATATGGGCTGAATACAAATCACAGAATCGTCGTAT
GCAGTGAAAACTCTCTTCAATTCTTTATGCCGGTGTTGGGCGCGTTATTTATCGGAGTTGCAGTTGCGCC
CGCGAACGACATTTATAATGAACGTGAATTGCTCAACAGTATGGGCATTTCGCAGCCTACCGTGGTGTTC
GTTTCCAAAAAGGGGTTGCAAAAAATTTTGAACGTGCAAAAAAAGCTCCCAATCATCCAAAAAATTATTA
TCATGGATTCTAAAACGGATTACCAGGGATTTCAGTCGATGTACACGTTCGTCACATCTCATCTACCTCC
CGGTTTTAATGAATACGATTTTGTGCCAGAGTCCTTCGATAGGGACAAGACAATTGCACTGATCATGAAC
TCCTCTGGATCTACTGGTCTGCCTAAAGGTGTCGCTCTGCCTCATAGAACTGCCTGCGTGAGATTCTCGC
ATGCCAGAGATCCTATTTTTGGCAATCAAATCATTCCGGATACTGCGATTTTAAGTGTTGTTCCATTCCA
TCACGGTTTTGGAATGTTTACTACACTCGGATATTTGATATGTGGATTTCGAGTCGTCTTAATGTATAGA
TTTGAAGAAGAGCTGTTTCTGAGGAGCCTTCAGGATTACAAGATTCAAAGTGCGCTGCTGGTGCCAACCC
TATTCTCCTTCTTCGCCAAAAGCACTCTGATTGACAAATACGATTTATCTAATTTACACGAAATTGCTTC
TGGTGGCGCTCCCCTCTCTAAGGAAGTCGGGGAAGCGGTTGCCAAGAGGTTCCATCTGCCAGGTATCAGG
CAAGGATATGGGCTCACTGAGACTACATCAGCTATTCTGATTACACCCGAGGGGGATGATAAACCGGGCG
CGGTCGGTAAAGTTGTTCCATTTTTTGAAGCGAAGGTTGTGGATCTGGATACCGGGAAAACGCTGGGCGT
TAATCAAAGAGGCGAACTGTGTGTGAGAGGTCCTATGATTATGTCCGGTTATGTAAACAATCCGGAAGCG
ACCAACGCCTTGATTGACAAGGATGGATGGCTACATTCTGGAGACATAGCTTACTGGGACGAAGACGAAC
ACTTCTTCATCGTTGACCGCCTGAAGTCTCTGATTAAGTACAAAGGCTATCAGGTGGCTCCCGCTGAATT
GGAATCCATCTTGCTCCAACACCCCAACATCTTCGACGCAGGTGTCGCAGGTCTTCCCGACGATGACGCC
GGTGAACTTCCCGCCGCCGTTGTTGTTTTGGAGCACGGAAAGACGATGACGGAAAAAGAGATCGTGGATT
ACGTCGCCAGTCAAGTAACAACCGCGAAAAAGTTGCGCGGAGGAGTTGTGTTTGTGGACGAAGTACCGAA
AGGTCTTACCGGAAAACTCGACGCAAGAAAAATCAGAGAGATCCTCATAAAGGCCAAGAAGGGCGGAAAG
ATCGCCGTGTAATTCTAGAGTCGGGGCGGCCGGCCGCTTCGAGCAGACATGATAAGATACATTGATGAGT
TTGGACAAACCACAACTAGAATGCAGTGAAAAAAATGCTTTATTTGTGAAATTTGTGATGCTATTGCTTT
ATTTGTAACCATTATAAGCTGCAATAAACAAGTTAACAACAACAATTGCATTCATTTTATGTTTCAGGTT
CAGGGGGAGGTGTGGGAGGTTTTTTAAAGCAAGTAAAACCTCTACAAATGTGGTAAAATCGATAAGGATC
CGTCGACCGATGCCCTTGAGAGCCTTCAACCCAGTCAGCTCCTTCCGGTGGGCGCGGGGCATGACTATCG
TCGCCGCACTTATGACTGTCTTCTTTATCATGCAACTCGTAGGACAGGTGCCGGCAGCGCTCTTCCGCTT
CCTCGCTCACTGACTCGCTGCGCTCGGTCGTTCGGCTGCGGCGAGCGGTATCAGCTCACTCAAAGGCGGT
AATACGGTTATCCACAGAATCAGGGGATAACGCAGGAAAGAACATGTGAGCAAAAGGCCAGCAAAAGGCC
AGGAACCGTAAAAAGGCCGCGTTGCTGGCGTTTTTCCATAGGCTCCGCCCCCCTGACGAGCATCACAAAA
ATCGACGCTCAAGTCAGAGGTGGCGAAACCCGACAGGACTATAAAGATACCAGGCGTTTCCCCCTGGAAG
CTCCCTCGTGCGCTCTCCTGTTCCGACCCTGCCGCTTACCGGATACCTGTCCGCCTTTCTCCCTTCGGGA
AGCGTGGCGCTTTCTCATAGCTCACGCTGTAGGTATCTCAGTTCGGTGTAGGTCGTTCGCTCCAAGCTGG
GCTGTGTGCACGAACCCCCCGTTCAGCCCGACCGCTGCGCCTTATCCGGTAACTATCGTCTTGAGTCCAA
CCCGGTAAGACACGACTTATCGCCACTGGCAGCAGCCACTGGTAACAGGATTAGCAGAGCGAGGTATGTA
GGCGGTGCTACAGAGTTCTTGAAGTGGTGGCCTAACTACGGCTACACTAGAAGAACAGTATTTGGTATCT
GCGCTCTGCTGAAGCCAGTTACCTTCGGAAAAAGAGTTGGTAGCTCTTGATCCGGCAAACAAACCACCGC
TGGTAGCGGTGGTTTTTTTGTTTGCAAGCAGCAGATTACGCGCAGAAAAAAAGGATCTCAAGAAGATCCT
TTGATCTTTTCTACGGGGTCTGACGCTCAGTGGAACGAAAACTCACGTTAAGGGATTTTGGTCATGAGAT
TATCAAAAAGGATCTTCACCTAGATCCTTTTAAATTAAAAATGAAGTTTTAAATCAATCTAAAGTATATA
TGAGTAAACTTGGTCTGACAGTTACCAATGCTTAATCAGTGAGGCACCTATCTCAGCGATCTGTCTATTT
CGTTCATCCATAGTTGCCTGACTCCCCGTCGTGTAGATAACTACGATACGGGAGGGCTTACCATCTGGCC
CCAGTGCTGCAATGATACCGCGAGACCCACGCTCACCGGCTCCAGATTTATCAGCAATAAACCAGCCAGC
CGGAAGGGCCGAGCGCAGAAGTGGTCCTGCAACTTTATCCGCCTCCATCCAGTCTATTAATTGTTGCCGG
GAAGCTAGAGTAAGTAGTTCGCCAGTTAATAGTTTGCGCAACGTTGTTGCCATTGCTACAGGCATCGTGG
TGTCACGCTCGTCGTTTGGTATGGCTTCATTCAGCTCCGGTTCCCAACGATCAAGGCGAGTTACATGATC
CCCCATGTTGTGCAAAAAAGCGGTTAGCTCCTTCGGTCCTCCGATCGTTGTCAGAAGTAAGTTGGCCGCA
GTGTTATCACTCATGGTTATGGCAGCACTGCATAATTCTCTTACTGTCATGCCATCCGTAAGATGCTTTT
CTGTGACTGGTGAGTACTCAACCAAGTCATTCTGAGAATAGTGTATGCGGCGACCGAGTTGCTCTTGCCC
GGCGTCAATACGGGATAATACCGCGCCACATAGCAGAACTTTAAAAGTGCTCATCATTGGAAAACGTTCT
TCGGGGCGAAAACTCTCAAGGATCTTACCGCTGTTGAGATCCAGTTCGATGTAACCCACTCGTGCACCCA
ACTGATCTTCAGCATCTTTTACTTTCACCAGCGTTTCTGGGTGAGCAAAAACAGGAAGGCAAAATGCCGC
AAAAAAGGGAATAAGGGCGACACGGAAATGTTGAATACTCATACTCTTCCTTTTTCAATATTATTGAAGC
ATTTATCAGGGTTATTGTCTCATGAGCGGATACATATTTGAATGTATTTAGAAAAATAAACAAATAGGGG
TTCCGCGCACATTTCCCCGAAAAGTGCCACCTG
[124 nt withheld, positions 4444-4567]
C
[91 nt withheld, positions 4569-4659]
A
[49 nt withheld, positions 4661-4709]
CCTTTGACGTTGGAGTCCACGTTCTTT
[37 nt withheld, positions 4737-4773]
ACCCTATCTCGGTCTATTCTTTTGATTTATAAGGGATTTTGCCGATTTCGGCCTATTGGTTAAAAAATGA
GCTGATTTAACAAAAATTTAACGCGAATTTTAACAAAATATTAACGCTTACAATTTGCCATTCGCCATTC
AGGCTGCGCAACTGTTGGGAAGGGCGATCGGTGCGGGCCTCTTCGCTATTACGCCAGCCCAAGCTACCAT
GATAAGTAAGTAATATTAAGGTACGGGAGGTACTTGGAGCGGCCGCAATAAAATATCTTTATTTTCATTA
CATCTGTGTGTTGGTTTTTTGTGTGAATCGATAGTACTAACATACGCTCTCCATCAAAACAAAACGAAAC
AAAACAAACTAGCAAAATAGGCTGTCCCCAGTGCAAGTGCAGGTGCCAGAACATTTCTCTATCGATA
Features (pLannotate 1.2.2; 11 found; start..end, strand, type, name):
    460..2112    +  CDS            luciferase: firefly luciferase; luc+; enhanced luc+ version of the luciferase gene
   2153..2274    -  polyA_signal   SV40 poly(A) signal: SV40 polyadenylation signal
   2297..2365    -  CDS            large T antigen (fragment): large T antigen from SV40 (simian virus 40)
   2381..2513    +  CDS            TcR (fragment): tetracycline efflux protein; tet; confers resistance to tetracycline
   2693..3281    -  rep_origin     ori: high-copy-number ColE1/pMB1/pBR322/pUC origin of replication
   3452..4312    -  CDS            AmpR: β-lactamase; bla; confers resistance to ampicillin, carbenicillin, and related antibiotics
   4313..4417    -  promoter       AmpR promoter: bla
   4444..4872    +  rep_origin     f1 ori (sequence partly withheld): f1 bacteriophage origin of replication; arrow indicates direction of (+) strand synthesis
   4904..4971    -  CDS            lacZα (fragment): LacZα fragment of β-galactosidase; lacZ fragment
   5030..5078    +  polyA_signal   poly(A) signal: synthetic polyadenylation signal
   5092..5183    +  misc_feature   pause site: RNA polymerase II transcriptional pause signal from the human α2 globin gene
