[The description below was written by a language model from this plasmid's Addgene catalogue record and pLannotate feature annotations shown in this document.]
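Description:
pGL3-Ub(L40) is a luciferase reporter plasmid built on the Promega pGL3 backbone, in which a 415 bp promoter fragment from the Aedes aegypti ubiquitin Ub(L40) gene has been placed upstream of the firefly luciferase coding sequence. The promoter was inserted by restriction cloning between MluI and NcoI sites, both of which are retained, giving a total size of 5,190 bp. The automated feature table does not annotate the mosquito promoter itself, but the unannotated region preceding the luciferase open reading frame is consistent with its recorded position. The reporter is the enhanced luc+ version of firefly luciferase, followed by an SV40 polyadenylation signal for transcript processing.

Upstream of the promoter insertion site, the backbone carries a synthetic poly(A) signal and an RNA polymerase II transcriptional pause site from the human α2 globin gene. These are standard pGL3 elements that limit read-through transcription from elsewhere in the plasmid, so that luciferase activity reflects the inserted promoter. The plasmid is propagated in E. coli through a high-copy ColE1/pUC-type origin and selected with ampicillin via the β-lactamase gene and its own promoter. An f1 origin permits single-stranded DNA production. Short fragments annotated as SV40 large T antigen, TcR and lacZα are backbone remnants rather than functional genes. There is no selectable marker for eukaryotic cells, so the construct suits transient expression assays. According to the record and its associated publication title, it serves to measure the activity of this endogenous ubiquitin promoter as part of validating new promoter sequences for transgene expression in Aedes aegypti.
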