Addgene plasmid #52892: pGL3-Ub(L40)
Purpose: Aedes aegypti ubiquitin promoter driving firefly luciferase
Depositing lab: Zach Adelman. Depositing organization: Virginia Polytechnic Institute and State University. Publication: Validation of novel promoter sequences derived from two endogenous ubiquitin genes in transgenic Aedes aegypti. Anderson MA, Gross TL, Myles KM, Adelman ZN. Insect Mol Biol. 2010 Aug;19(4):441-9. doi: 10.1111/j.1365-2583.2010.01005.x. Epub 2010 Apr 26. PubMed 20456509.
Backbone
  Vector backbone: pGL3
  Backbone manufacturer: Promega
  Backbone size w/o insert (bp): 4775
  Total vector size (bp): 5190
  Vector type: Luciferase
Growth in bacteria
  Bacterial resistance: Ampicillin, 100 μg/mL
  Growth temperature: 37°C
  Growth strain: XL1 Blue
  Copy number: Unknown
Gene/Insert
  Gene/Insert name: ubiquitin promoter (alt name: Ub L40)
  Species: Aedes aegypti
  Insert size (bp): 415
  Promoter: Ae aegypti ubiquitin
  Cloning method: Restriction Enzyme; 5′ cloning site MluI (not destroyed); 3′ cloning site NcoI (not destroyed)
  Sequencing primers: 5′ ataggctgtccccagtgcaagt; 3′ tttcatagcttctgccaaccgaacgg
Terms and licenses: Academic/Nonprofit Terms; Industry Terms: Not Available to Industry
How to cite: pGL3-Ub(L40) was a gift from Zach Adelman (Addgene plasmid # 52892 ; http://n2t.net/addgene:52892 ; RRID:Addgene_52892)
