>Addgene plasmid #52892 | pGL3-Ub(L40) | addgene partial sequence | sequence record 86042 | RVprimer3 5'-CTAGCAAAATAGGCTGTCCC-3'
CATTTCTCTATCGATAGGTACCGAGCTCTTACGCGTACGGCGCGCCAAGCTTAGCGTGAACCTTGCATGC
GTGCACAGAATTTGATTGCATTTCATGACCGGGTATCCATTCGGCGCCGGCCACTGAACTGAAATTCAGT
TTTGACAGCTCCACTGACTTGAAGCTCTTTTTCACCGAAACACATCTCGGAAGAGACACGTTGGGAAAGA
GTAAGTTTAATTTTTGTCGTTTTTCGTGGATTTTTAGTGATAATTCGTGGTTTTTCGTTGTTAGCAATCT
AAATCATTGATAGATCAAGTTAGAAATTGTGAAATATTGCTAAAATACCTACATTATTCGTAGTTTATTC
GATTTGTTGTAGTTGATGCATTCTAACCTCAATGTGGTTTCGTCTCCGTCCAATTCCGATGTTATTGTCC
AGTTCGTTAATTTTTGGTGTTTTCTCCCCGACTTTTCCACAGACTGATCCAAGCCATGGAAGACGCCAAA
AACATAAAGAAAGGCCCGGCGCCATTCTATCCGCTGGAAGATGGAACCGCTGGAGAGCAACTGCATAAGG
CTATGAAGAGATACGCCCTGGTTCCTGGAACAATTGCTTTTACAGATGCACATATCGAGGTGGACATCAC
TTACGCTGAGTACTTCGAAATGTCCGTTCGGTTGGCAGAAGCTATGAAACGATATGGGCTGAATACAAAT
CACAGAATCGTCGTATGCAGTGAAAACTCTCTTCAATTCTTTATGCCGGTGTTGGGCGCGTTATTTATCG
GAGTTGCAGTTGCGCCCGCGAACGACATTTATAATGAACGTGAATTGCTCAACAGTATGGGCATTTCGCA
GCCTACCGTGGTGTTCGTTTCCAAAA
